>Addgene plasmid #55928 | JRed-H2B-6 | addgene full sequence | sequence record 213069 | Addgene NGS Result
ATAGTAATCAATTACGGGGTCATTAGTTCATAGCCCATATATGGAGTTCCGCGTTACATAACTTACGGTA
AATGGCCCGCCTGGCTGACCGCCCAACGACCCCCGCCCATTGACGTCAATAATGACGTATGTTCCCATAG
TAACGCCAATAGGGACTTTCCATTGACGTCAATGGGTGGAGTATTTACGGTAAACTGCCCACTTGGCAGT
ACATCAAGTGTATCATATGCCAAGTACGCCCCCTATTGACGTCAATGACGGTAAATGGCCCGCCTGGCAT
TATGCCCAGTACATGACCTTATGGGACTTTCCTACTTGGCAGTACATCTACGTATTAGTCATCGCTATTA
CCATGGTGATGCGGTTTTGGCAGTACATCAATGGGCGTGGATAGCGGTTTGACTCACGGGGATTTCCAAG
TCTCCACCCCATTGACGTCAATGGGAGTTTGTTTTGGCACCAAAATCAACGGGACTTTCCAAAATGTCGT
AACAACTCCGCCCCATTGACGCAAATGGGCGGTAGGCGTGTACGGTGGGAGGTCTATATAAGCAGAGCTG
GTTTAGTGAACCGTCAGATCCGCTAGCGCTACCGGACTCAGATCTCGAGCTCAAGCTTCGAATTCTGCAG
TCGACGGTACCGCCACCATGCCAGAGCCAGCGAAGTCTGCTCCCGCCCCGAAAAAGGGCTCCAAGAAGGC
GGTGACTAAGGCGCAGAAGAAAGGCGGCAAGAAGCGCAAGCGCAGCCGCAAGGAGAGCTATTCCATCTAT
GTGTACAAGGTTCTGAAGCAGGTCCACCCTGACACCGGCATTTCGTCCAAGGCCATGGGCATCATGAATT
CGTTTGTGAACGACATTTTCGAGCGCATCGCAGGTGAGGCTTCCCGCCTGGCGCATTACAACAAGCGCTC
GACCATCACCTCCAGGGAGATCCAGACGGCCGTGCGCCTGCTGCTGCCTGGGGAGTTGGCCAAGCACGCC
GTGTCCGAGGGTACTAAGGCCATCACCAAGTACACCAGCGCTAAGGATCCACCGGTCGCCACCATGGACG
AGGATGGTTCAGAGGGCGGCCCCGCCCTGTTCCAGAGCGACATGACCTTCAAAATCTTCATCGACGGCGA
GGTGAACGGCCAGAAGTTCACCATCGTGGCCGACGGCAGCAGCAAGTTCCCCCACGGCGACTTCAACGTG
CACGCCGTGTGCGAGACCGGCAAGCTGCCCATGAGCTGGAAGCCCATCTGCCACCTGATCCAGTACGGCG
AGCCCTTCTTCGCCCGCTACCCCAACGGCATCAGCCACTTCGCCCAGGAGTGCTTCCCCGAGGGCCTGAG
CATCGACCGCACCGTGCGCTTCGAGAACGACGGCACCATGACCAGCCACCACACCTACGAGCTGGACGGC
ACCTGCGTGGTCAGCCGCATCACCGTGAACTGCGACGGCTTCCAGCCCGACGGCCCCATCATGCGCGACC
AGCTGGTGGACATCCTGCCCAACGAGACCCACATGTTCCCCCACGGCCCCAACGCCGTGCGCCAGCTGGC
CTTCATCGGCTTCACCACCGCCGACGGCGGCCTGATGATGGGCCACTTCGACAGCAAGATGACCTTCAAC
GGCAGCCGCGCCATCAAGATCCCCGGCCCCCACTTCGTGACCATCATCACCAAGCAGATGAGGGACACCA
GCGACAAGCGCGACCACGTGTGCCAGCGCGAGGTGACCTACGCCCACAGCGTGCCCCGCATCACCAGCGC
CATCGGTAGCGACGAGGATTAAAGCGGCCGCGACTCTAGATCATAATCAGCCATACCACATTTGTAGAGG
TTTTACTTGCTTTAAAAAACCTCCCACACCTCCCCCTGAACCTGAAACATAAAATGAATGCAATTGTTGT
TGTTAACTTGTTTATTGCAGCTTATAATGGTTACAAATAAAGCAATAGCATCACAAATTTCACAAATAAA
GCATTTTTTTCACTGCATTCTAGTTGTGGTTTGTCCAAACTCATCAATGTATCTTAAGGCGTAAATTGTA
AGCGTTAATATTTTGTTAAAATTCGCGTTAAATTTTTGTTAAATCAGCTCATTTTTTAACCAATAGGCCG
AAATCGGCAAAATCCCTTATAAATCAAAAGAATAGACCGAGATAGGGT
[37 nt withheld, positions 2149-2185]
AAAGAACGTGGACTCCAACGTCAAAGG
[49 nt withheld, positions 2213-2261]
T
[91 nt withheld, positions 2263-2353]
G
[124 nt withheld, positions 2355-2478]
CAGGTGGCACTTTTCGGGGAAATGTGCGCGGAACCCCTATTTGTTTATTTTTCTAAATACATTCAAATAT
GTATCCGCTCATGAGACAATAACCCTGATAAATGCTTCAATAATATTGAAAAAGGAAGAGTCCTGAGGCG
GAAAGAACCAGCTGTGGAATGTGTGTCAGTTAGGGTGTGGAAAGTCCCCAGGCTCCCCAGCAGGCAGAAG
TATGCAAAGCATGCATCTCAATTAGTCAGCAACCAGGTGTGGAAAGTCCCCAGGCTCCCCAGCAGGCAGA
AGTATGCAAAGCATGCATCTCAATTAGTCAGCAACCATAGTCCCGCCCCTAACTCCGCCCATCCCGCCCC
TAACTCCGCCCAGTTCCGCCCATTCTCCGCCCCATGGCTGACTAATTTTTTTTATTTATGCAGAGGCCGA
GGCCGCCTCGGCCTCTGAGCTATTCCAGAAGTAGTGAGGAGGCTTTTTTGGAGGCCTAGGCTTTTGCAAA
GATCGATCAAGAGACAGGATGAGGATCGTTTCGCATGATTGAACAAGATGGATTGCACGCAGGTTCTCCG
GCCGCTTGGGTGGAGAGGCTATTCGGCTATGACTGGGCACAACAGACAATCGGCTGCTCTGATGCCGCCG
TGTTCCGGCTGTCAGCGCAGGGGCGCCCGGTTCTTTTTGTCAAGACCGACCTGTCCGGTGCCCTGAATGA
ACTGCAAGACGAGGCAGCGCGGCTATCGTGGCTGGCCACGACGGGCGTTCCTTGCGCAGCTGTGCTCGAC
GTTGTCACTGAAGCGGGAAGGGACTGGCTGCTATTGGGCGAAGTGCCGGGGCAGGATCTCCTGTCATCTC
ACCTTGCTCCTGCCGAGAAAGTATCCATCATGGCTGATGCAATGCGGCGGCTGCATACGCTTGATCCGGC
TACCTGCCCATTCGACCACCAAGCGAAACATCGCATCGAGCGAGCACGTACTCGGATGGAAGCCGGTCTT
GTCGATCAGGATGATCTGGACGAAGAGCATCAGGGGCTCGCGCCAGCCGAACTGTTCGCCAGGCTCAAGG
CGAGCATGCCCGACGGCGAGGATCTCGTCGTGACCCATGGCGATGCCTGCTTGCCGAATATCATGGTGGA
AAATGGCCGCTTTTCTGGATTCATCGACTGTGGCCGGCTGGGTGTGGCGGACCGCTATCAGGACATAGCG
TTGGCTACCCGTGATATTGCTGAAGAGCTTGGCGGCGAATGGGCTGACCGCTTCCTCGTGCTTTACGGTA
TCGCCGCTCCCGATTCGCAGCGCATCGCCTTCTATCGCCTTCTTGACGAGTTCTTCTGAGCGGGACTCTG
GGGTTCGAAATGACCGACCAAGCGACGCCCAACCTGCCATCACGAGATTTCGATTCCACCGCCGCCTTCT
ATGAAAGGTTGGGCTTCGGAATCGTTTTCCGGGACGCCGGCTGGATGATCCTCCAGCGCGGGGATCTCAT
GCTGGAGTTCTTCGCCCACCCTAGGGGGAGGCTAACTGAAACACGGAAGGAGACAATACCGGAAGGAACC
CGCGCTATGACGGCAATAAAAAGACAGAATAAAACGCACGGTGTTGGGTCGTTTGTTCATAAACGCGGGG
TTCGGTCCCAGGGCTGGCACTCTGTCGATACCCCACCGAGACCCCATTGGGGCCAATACGCCCGCGTTTC
TTCCTTTTCCCCACCCCACCCCCCAAGTTCGGGTGAAGGCCCAGGGCTCGCAGCCAACGTCGGGGCGGCA
GGCCCTGCCATAGCCTCAGGTTACTCATATATACTTTAGATTGATTTAAAACTTCATTTTTAATTTAAAA
GGATCTAGGTGAAGATCCTTTTTGATAATCTCATGACCAAAATCCCTTAACGTGAGTTTTCGTTCCACTG
AGCGTCAGACCCCGTAGAAAAGATCAAAGGATCTTCTTGAGATCCTTTTTTTCTGCGCGTAATCTGCTGC
TTGCAAACAAAAAAACCACCGCTACCAGCGGTGGTTTGTTTGCCGGATCAAGAGCTACCAACTCTTTTTC
CGAAGGTAACTGGCTTCAGCAGAGCGCAGATACCAAATACTGTTCTTCTAGTGTAGCCGTAGTTAGGCCA
CCACTTCAAGAACTCTGTAGCACCGCCTACATACCTCGCTCTGCTAATCCTGTTACCAGTGGCTGCTGCC
AGTGGCGATAAGTCGTGTCTTACCGGGTTGGACTCAAGACGATAGTTACCGGATAAGGCGCAGCGGTCGG
GCTGAACGGGGGGTTCGTGCACACAGCCCAGCTTGGAGCGAACGACCTACACCGAACTGAGATACCTACA
GCGTGAGCTATGAGAAAGCGCCACGCTTCCCGAAGGGAGAAAGGCGGACAGGTATCCGGTAAGCGGCAGG
GTCGGAACAGGAGAGCGCACGAGGGAGCTTCCAGGGGGAAACGCCTGGTATCTTTATAGTCCTGTCGGGT
TTCGCCACCTCTGACTTGAGCGTCGATTTTTGTGATGCTCGTCAGGGGGGCGGAGCCTATGGAAAAACGC
CAGCAACGCGGCCTTTTTACGGTTCCTGGCCTTTTGCTGGCCTTTTGCTCACATGTTCTTTCCTGCGTTA
TCCCCTGATTCTGTGGATAACCGTATTACCGCCATGCATTAGTTATTA
Features (pLannotate 1.2.2; 15 found; start..end, strand, type, name):
     52..355     +  enhancer       CMV enhancer: human cytomegalovirus immediate early enhancer
    356..559     +  promoter       CMV promoter: human cytomegalovirus (CMV) immediate early promoter
    582..643     +  misc_feature   MCS (fragment): multiple cloning site
    648..1025    +  CDS            H2B: human histone H2B; HIST1H2BJ
   1056..1770    +  CDS            KillerRed (fragment): red fluorescent protein KillerRed, a genetically-encoded photosensitizer (Bulina et al., 2006) mammalian codon-optimized
   1789..1872    +  CDS            large T antigen (fragment): large T antigen from SV40 (simian virus 40)
   1895..2016    +  polyA_signal   SV40 poly(A) signal: SV40 polyadenylation signal
   2050..2478    -  rep_origin     f1 ori (sequence partly withheld): f1 bacteriophage origin of replication; arrow indicates direction of (+) strand synthesis
   2505..2609    +  promoter       AmpR promoter: bla
   2611..2968    +  promoter       SV40 promoter: SV40 enhancer and early promoter
   3003..3797    +  CDS            NeoR/KanR: aminoglycoside phosphotransferase from Tn5; aph(3')-II (or nptII); confers resistance to neomycin, kanamycin, and G418 (Geneticin®)
   3818..3970    +  CDS            ble (fragment): BLE_KLEPN - Experimental evidence at protein level: Swiss-Prot protein existence level 1. Binding protein with a strong affinity to the bleomycin family of antibiotics. Binds to CL990; an antimitotic-antibiotic compound. From Klebsiella pneumoniae.
   4029..4076    +  polyA_signal   HSV TK poly(A) signal: herpes simplex virus thymidine kinase polyadenylation signal (Cole and Stacy, 1985)
   4167..4183    -  polyA_signal   bGH poly(A) signal (fragment): bovine growth hormone polyadenylation signal
   4405..4993    +  rep_origin     ori: high-copy-number ColE1/pMB1/pBR322/pUC origin of replication
