[The description below was written by a language model from this plasmid's Addgene catalogue record and pLannotate feature annotations shown in this document.]
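Description:
JRed-H2B-6 is a mammalian expression plasmid that produces human histone H2B (HIST1H2BJ/H2BC11) fused at its C terminus to the red fluorescent protein JRed, giving a chromatin-bound nuclear marker. The sequenced plasmid is about 5.1 kb and has the layout of a typical N1-style fluorescent protein fusion vector. The CMV immediate early enhancer and promoter sit upstream of a remnant multiple cloning site. The H2B coding sequence follows, then a short linker, the fluorescent protein reading frame and an SV40 polyadenylation signal. The record notes two substitutions in H2B, D26G and V119I. The automated annotation labels the fluorescent protein region as a fragment of KillerRed. This probably reflects sequence similarity between the two related red proteins and does not indicate a different payload, since the catalogue entry identifies the tag as JRed. Short hits to SV40 large T antigen, ble and the bGH poly(A) signal are also flagged as fragments and are likely backbone remnants or partial matches, not functional elements.

The plasmid is maintained in E. coli at high copy through a ColE1/pUC-type origin, and an f1 origin is also present. A single NeoR/KanR (aminoglycoside phosphotransferase) gene serves for selection in both hosts. A bacterial bla-type promoter drives it for kanamycin resistance, and the SV40 enhancer/early promoter drives it for G418 selection of transfected mammalian cells, with termination at an HSV TK poly(A) signal.

The construct is intended for fluorescence imaging of nuclei and histones in mammalian cells, with recorded excitation at 584 nm and emission at 610 nm.
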