Addgene plasmid #55928: JRed-H2B-6
Purpose: Localization: Nucleus/Histones, Excitation: 584, Emission: 610
Depositing lab: Michael Davidson. Depositing organization: Florida State University, Tallahassee.
Backbone
  Vector backbone: JRed
  Backbone size w/o insert (bp): 4750
  Vector type: Mammalian Expression
  Selectable markers: Neomycin (select with G418)
Growth in bacteria
  Bacterial resistance: Kanamycin, 50 μg/mL
  Growth temperature: 37°C
  Growth strain: DH5alpha
  Copy number: High Copy
Gene/Insert
  Gene/Insert name: H2B (alt names: Human Histone H2B; NM_021058.3)
  Species: H. sapiens (human)
  Mutation: D26G and V119I in H2B
  Entrez Gene: H2BC11 (a.k.a. H2B/r, H2BFR, H2BJ, HIST1H2BJ)
  Promoter: CMV
  Tag / fusion protein: JRed (C terminal on insert)
  Cloning method: Unknown
  Sequencing primers: 5′ CMV-F; 3′ SV40pA-R
Terms and licenses: Academic/Nonprofit Terms; Industry Terms
Depositor comments: . Excitation = 584; Emission = 610
How to cite: JRed-H2B-6 was a gift from Michael Davidson (Addgene plasmid # 55928 ; http://n2t.net/addgene:55928 ; RRID:Addgene_55928)
