>Addgene plasmid #55928 | JRed-H2B-6 | depositor partial sequence | sequence record 86833 | insert sequence
GTCAGATCCGCTAGCGCTACCGGACTCAGATCTCGAGCTCAAGCTTCGAATTCTGCAGTCGACGGTACCG
CCACCATGCCAGAGCCAGCGAAGTCTGCTCCCGCCCCGAAAAAGGGCTCCAAGAAGGCGGTGACTAAGGC
GCAGAAGAAAGGCGGCAAGAAGCGCAAGCGCAGCCGCAAGGAGAGCTATTCCATCTATGTGTACAAGGTT
CTGAAGCAGGTCCACCCTGACACCGGCATTTCGTCCAAGGCCATGGGCATCATGAATTCGTTTGTGAACG
ACATTTTCGAGCGCATCGCAGGTGAGGCTTCCCGCCTGGCGCATTACAACAAGCGCTCGACCATCACCTC
CAGGGAGATCCAGACGGCCGTGCGCCTGCTGCTGCCTGGGGAGTTGGCCAAGCACGCCGTGTCCGAGGGT
ACTAAGGCCATCACCAAGTACACCAGCGCTAAGGATCCACCGGTCGCCACCATGGACGAGGATGGTTCAG
AGGGCGGCCCCGCCCTGTTCCAGAGCGACATGACCTTCAAAATCTTCATCGACGGCGAGGTGAACGGCCA
GAAGTTCACCATCGTGGCCGACGGCAGCAGCAAGTTCCCCCACGGCGACTTCAACGTGCACGCCGTGTGC
GAGACCGGCAAGCTGCCCATGAGCTGGAAGCCCATCTGCCACCTGATCCAGTACGGCGAGCCCTTCTTCG
CCCGCTACCCCAACGGCATCAGCCACTTCGCCCAGGAGTGCTTCCCCGAGGGCCTGAGCATCGACCGCAC
CGTGCGCTTCGAGAACGACGGCACCATGACCAGCCACCACACCTACGAGCTGGACGGCACCTGCGTGGTC
AGCCGCATCACCGTGAACTGCGACGGCTTCCAGCCCGACGGCCCCATCATGCGCGACCAGCTGGTGGACA
TCCTGCCCAACGAGACCCACATGTTCCCCCACGGCCCCAACGCCGTGCGCCAGCTGGCCTTCATCGGCTT
CACCACCGCCGACGGCGGCCTGATGATGGGCCACTTCGACAGCAAGATGACCTTCAACGGCAGCCGCGCC
ATCAAGATCCCCGGCCCCCACTTCGTGACCATCATCACCAAGCAGATGAGGGACACCAGCGACAAGCGCG
ACCACGTGTGCCAGCGCGAGGTGACCTACGCCCACAGCGTGCCCCGCATCACCAGCGCCATCGGTAGCGA
CGAGGATTAAAGCGGCCGCGACTCTAGATCATAATCAGCCATACCACATT
